Addgene plasmid #215612: pPB-TetON-mEGFP-NGN2_AroPERFECT
Purpose: For integration of NGN2 AroLITE T2A mEGFP
Depositing lab: Denes Hnisz. Depositing organization: Max Planck Institute for Molecular Genetics. Publication: An activity-specificity trade-off encoded in human transcription factors. Naderi J, Magalhaes AP, Kibar G, Stik G, Zhang Y, Mackowiak SD, Wieler HM, Rossi F, Buschow R, Christou-Kent M, Alcoverro-Bertran M, Graf T, Vingron M, Hnisz D. Nat Cell Biol. 2024 Aug;26(8):1309-1321. doi: 10.1038/s41556-024-01411-0. Epub 2024 Jul 5. PubMed 38969762.
Backbone
  Vector backbone: PB-TetON
  Vector type: Mammalian Expression
Growth in bacteria
  Bacterial resistance: Ampicillin, 100 μg/mL
  Growth temperature: 37°C
  Growth strain: DH5alpha
  Copy number: High Copy
Gene/Insert
  Gene/Insert name: NGN2 AroLITE
  Species: H. sapiens (human)
  Entrez Gene: NEUROG2 (a.k.a. Atoh4, Math4A, NGN2, bHLHa8, ngn-2)
  Tag / fusion protein: T2A mEGFP (C terminal on insert)
  Cloning method: Gibson Cloning
Terms and licenses: Academic/Nonprofit Terms; Industry Terms: Not Available to Industry
How to cite: pPB-TetON-mEGFP-NGN2_AroPERFECT was a gift from Denes Hnisz (Addgene plasmid # 215612 ; http://n2t.net/addgene:215612 ; RRID:Addgene_215612)
