[The description below was written by a language model from this plasmid's Addgene catalogue record and pLannotate feature annotations shown in this document.]
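Description:
pPB-TetON-mEGFP-NGN2_AroPERFECT is a mammalian expression plasmid built on the PB-TetON backbone, intended for genomic integration of a doxycycline-inducible human NEUROG2 (NGN2) variant. The "PB" name suggests a piggyBac transposon design, but no transposon terminal repeats are annotated in the feature table, so the integration mechanism cannot be confirmed from the record. In bacteria the plasmid replicates from a high-copy ColE1/pUC-type origin and is selected with ampicillin through AmpR. It also carries an f1 origin and remnants of a lac/lacZα cloning region. The short matches to a phage lambda protein are probably stuffer or backbone sequence.

The inducible cassette has a TRE3G promoter driving an N-terminal 3xFLAG tag fused to the NEUROG2 coding sequence, followed by EGFP and an HSV TK polyadenylation signal. According to the catalogue entry, the fluorescent protein is mEGFP joined through a T2A self-cleaving peptide, which would fit in the unannotated gap between the two coding sequences. Induced cells would therefore produce the transcription factor and a separate green reporter from one transcript. A second, constitutive unit makes the system all-in-one: an EF-1α core promoter with an HTLV-1 LTR fragment drives an rtTA3-type reverse tetracycline transactivator. This is followed by a puromycin resistance gene and an SV40 poly(A) signal, which allows selection of stably integrated cells.

The record is inconsistent about which variant is present. The plasmid name says AroPERFECT, whereas the purpose and insert fields say AroLITE. The nature of the mutations is not stated, so the variant should be verified against the sequence. The associated study concerns an activity-specificity trade-off in human transcription factors, which is consistent with inducible expression of engineered NGN2 variants.
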