Features (pLannotate 1.2.2; 25 found; start..end, strand, type, name):
     21..140     +  CDS            B (fragment): PORTL_LAMBD - Experimental evidence at protein level: Swiss-Prot protein existence level 1. Forms the portal vertex of the capsid (PubMed:6228056, PubMed:6232391). This portal plays critical roles in head assembly, genome packaging, neck/tail attachment, and genome ejection (Probable). The portal protein multimerizes as a single ring-shaped homododecamer arranged around a central channel (PubMed:6232391). Binds to the terminase subunits to form the packaging machine (PubMed:7799432). From Escherichia phage lambda (Bacteriophage lambda).
    658..1036    +  promoter       TRE3G promoter: 3rd-generation Tet-responsive promoter that can be activated by binding of Tet-On® 3G
   1058..1123    +  CDS            3xFLAG: three tandem FLAG® epitope tags, followed by an enterokinase cleavage site
   1124..1939    +  CDS            NEUROG2: NGN2_HUMAN - Also known as ATOH4, BHLHA8, NGN2. Experimental evidence at protein level: Swiss-Prot protein existence level 1. Transcriptional regulator. Involved in neuronal differentiation. Activates transcription by binding to the E box (5'- CANNTG-3'). From Homo sapiens (Human).
   2000..2713    +  CDS            EGFP: EGFP is a basic (constitutively fluorescent) green fluorescent protein published in 1996, derived from Aequorea victoria. It is reported to be a rapidly-maturing weak dimer with moderate acid sensitivity.
   2844..2892    +  polyA_signal   HSV TK poly(A) signal: herpes simplex virus thymidine kinase polyadenylation signal (Cole and Stacy, 1985)
   2983..2999    -  polyA_signal   bGH poly(A) signal (fragment): bovine growth hormone polyadenylation signal
   3123..3334    +  promoter       EF-1α core promoter: core promoter for human elongation factor EF-1α
   3347..3615    +  LTR            5' LTR (truncated): truncated 5' long terminal repeat (LTR) from human T-cell leukemia virus (HTLV) type 1
   3649..4346    +  CDS            rtTA3 (fragment): reverse tetracycline transactivator 3 activates expression from Tet-responsive promoters in the presence of doxycycline
   4276..4386    +  CDS            VP48: 3 tandem repeats of the minimal activation domain of herpes simplex virus VP16 (Cheng et al., 2013)
   4447..5046    +  CDS            PuroR: puromycin N-acetyltransferase; pac from Streptomyces alboniger; confers resistance to puromycin
   5047..5074    +  misc_feature   WPRE (fragment): woodchuck hepatitis virus posttranscriptional regulatory element
   5079..5200    +  polyA_signal   SV40 poly(A) signal: SV40 polyadenylation signal
   5218..5310    +  ncRNA          G-CSF SLDE: Accession: RF00183 - G-CSF factor stem-loop destabilising element (SLDE)
   6007..6474    +  CDS            B (fragment): PORTL_LAMBD - Experimental evidence at protein level: Swiss-Prot protein existence level 1. Forms the portal vertex of the capsid (PubMed:6228056, PubMed:6232391). This portal plays critical roles in head assembly, genome packaging, neck/tail attachment, and genome ejection (Probable). The portal protein multimerizes as a single ring-shaped homododecamer arranged around a central channel (PubMed:6232391). Binds to the terminase subunits to form the packaging machine (PubMed:7799432). From Escherichia phage lambda (Bacteriophage lambda).
   6512..6528    -  protein_bind   lac operator: The lac repressor binds to the lac operator to inhibit transcription in E. coli. This inhibition can be relieved by adding lactose or isopropyl-β-D-thiogalactopyranoside (IPTG). lac repressor encoded by lacI
   6536..6566    -  promoter       lac promoter: promoter for the E. coli lac operon
   6581..6602    -  protein_bind   CAP binding site: CAP binding activates transcription in the presence of cAMP. E. coli catabolite activator protein
   6615..6707    -  CDS            lacI (fragment): lac repressor; lacI; The lac repressor binds to the lac operator to inhibit transcription in E. coli. This inhibition can be relieved by adding lactose or isopropyl-β-D-thiogalactopyranoside (IPTG).
   6890..7478    -  rep_origin     ori: high-copy-number ColE1/pMB1/pBR322/pUC origin of replication
   7649..8509    -  CDS            AmpR: β-lactamase; bla; confers resistance to ampicillin, carbenicillin, and related antibiotics
   8510..8614    -  promoter       AmpR promoter: bla
   8667..9095    -  rep_origin     f1 ori (sequence partly withheld): f1 bacteriophage origin of replication; arrow indicates direction of (+) strand synthesis
   9100..19      -  CDS            lacZα (fragment) (across the origin): LacZα fragment of β-galactosidase; lacZ fragment
>Addgene plasmid #215612 | pPB-TetON-mEGFP-NGN2_AroPERFECT | addgene full sequence | sequence record 427256 | Addgene NGS Result
GTAAAACGACGGCCAGTGAGCGCGCCTCGTTCATTCACGTTTTTGAACCCGTGGAGGACGGGCAGACTCG
CGGTGCAAATGTGTTTTACAGCGTGATGGAGCAGATGAAGATGCTCGACACGCTGCAGAACACGCAGCTA
GATTAACCCTAGAAAGATAATCATATTGTGACGTACGTTAAAGATAATCATGTGTAAAATTGACGCATGT
GTTTTATCGGTCTGTATATCGAGGTTTATTTATTAATTTGAATAGATATTAAGTTTTATTATATTTACAC
TTACATACTAATAATAAATTCAACAAACAATTTATTTATGTTTATTTATTTATTAAAAAAAACAAAAACT
CAAAATTTCTTCTATAAAGTAACAAAACTTTTATGAGGGACAGCCCCCCCCCAAAGCCCCCAGGGATGTA
ATTACGTCCCTCCCCCGCTAGGGGGCAGCAGCGAGCCGCCCGGGGCTCCGCTCCGGTCCGGCGCTCCCCC
CGCATCCCCGAGCCGGCAGCGTGCGGGGACAGCCCGGGCACGGGGAAGGTGGCACGGGATCGCTTTCCTC
TGAACGCTTCTCGCTGCTCTTTGAGCCTGCAGACACCTGGGGGGATACGGGGAAAAGGCCTCCACGGCCA
CTAGTCTTTCGTCTTCAAGAATTCCTCGAGTTTACTCCCTATCAGTGATAGAGAACGTATGAAGAGTTTA
CTCCCTATCAGTGATAGAGAACGTATGCAGACTTTACTCCCTATCAGTGATAGAGAACGTATAAGGAGTT
TACTCCCTATCAGTGATAGAGAACGTATGACCAGTTTACTCCCTATCAGTGATAGAGAACGTATCTACAG
TTTACTCCCTATCAGTGATAGAGAACGTATATCCAGTTTACTCCCTATCAGTGATAGAGAACGTATAAGC
TTTAGGCGTGTACGGTGGGCGCCTATAAAAGCAGAGCTCGTTTAGTGAACCGTCAGATCGCCTGGAGCAA
TTCCACAACACTTTTGTCTTATACCAACTTTCCGTACCACTTCCTACCCTCGTAAAGGTCTAGAGCTAGC
CACCATGGACTACAAAGACCATGACGGTGATTATAAAGATCATGACATCGATTACAAGGATGACGATGAC
AAGATGTTCGTGAAGTCAGAAACTCTCGAACTTAAAGAAGAGGAAGATGTACTGGTCCTTCTGGGGTCCG
CTAGCCCGGCTCTGGCAGCGCTCACTCCCCTTAGTAGCAGTGCTGATGAGGAAGAAGAAGAAGAACCCGG
TGCATCCGGCGGAGCTCGCAGGCAAAGAGGAGCCGAAGCAGGTCAAGGCGCAAGGGGTGGAGTCGCTGCC
GGAGCAGAAGGGTGTAGACCTGCTCGTCTTCTTGGGCTCGTGCATGATTGTAAGCGCAGGCCGAGTCGCG
CTCGCGCTGTGAGCAGAGGGGCTAAAACCGCAGAAACAGTTCAACGAATTAAGAAGACTCGGCGCCTCAA
AGCAAATAATCGGGAAAGGAATCGGATGCATAATCTGAATGCCGCCTTGGATGCTCTCAGAGAAGTTCTG
CCAACCTTTCCTGAAGATGCTAAACTTACGAAAATAGAAACACTCCGTTTTGCTCATAATTATATTTGGG
CCCTTACAGAAACTCTTAGGCTTGCCGACCATTGTGGCGGTGGTGGCGGCGGACTCCCTGGCGCACTGTT
TTCTGAAGCTGTACTGCTTAGTCCAGGCGGGGCTAGTGCTGCTTGGTTGTCCTCAAGTGGCGATTCCCCA
AGCCCTGCTAGCACGTCCTATTGTACAAATTCACCGGCCCCTTCAAGTAGCGTATCATCTAACTACAGTA
CGTCTCCTAGTTGTACCCTCTCCCCTGCATCCCCTGCTTGGGGTAGCGATATGGATCAACCTCCTCCGCC
TGACAAGCACCGCTATGCACCTCACCTCCCCATAGCCAGGGATTGTATCGAGGGCAGAGGAAGTCTTCTA
ACATGCGGTGACGTGGAGGAGAATCCCGGCCCTAGTACCGTGAGCAAGGGCGAGGAGCTGTTCACCGGGG
TGGTGCCCATCCTGGTCGAGCTGGACGGCGACGTAAACGGCCACAAGTTCAGCGTGTCCGGCGAGGGCGA
GGGCGATGCCACCTACGGCAAGCTGACCCTGAAGTTCATCTGCACCACCGGCAAGCTGCCCGTGCCCTGG
CCCACCCTCGTGACCACCCTGACCTACGGCGTGCAGTGCTTCAGCCGCTACCCCGACCACATGAAGCAGC
ACGACTTCTTCAAGTCCGCCATGCCCGAAGGCTACGTCCAGGAGCGCACCATCTTCTTCAAGGACGACGG
CAACTACAAGACCCGCGCCGAGGTGAAGTTCGAGGGCGACACCCTGGTGAACCGCATCGAGCTGAAGGGC
ATCGACTTCAAGGAGGACGGCAACATCCTGGGGCACAAGCTGGAGTACAACTACAACAGCCACAACGTCT
ATATCATGGCCGACAAGCAGAAGAACGGCATCAAGGTGAACTTCAAGATCCGCCACAACATCGAGGACGG
CAGCGTGCAGCTCGCCGACCACTACCAGCAGAACACCCCCATCGGCGACGGCCCCGTGCTGCTGCCCGAC
AACCACTACCTGAGCACCCAGTCCGCCCTGAGCAAAGACCCCAACGAGAAGCGCGATCACATGGTCCTGC
TGGAGTTCGTGACCGCCGCCGGGATCACTCTCGGCATGGACGAGCTGTACAAGACCGGTTGACCGGTTAG
TAATGAGTTTAAACGGGGGAGGAAGACCGGTTGACCGGTTAGTAATGAGTTTAAACGGGGGAGGCTAACT
GAAACACGGAAGGAGACAATACCGGAAGGAACCCGCGCTATGACGGCAATAAAAAGACAGAATAAAACGC
ACGGGTGTTGGGTCGTTTGTTCATAAACGCGGGGTTCGGTCCCAGGGCTGGCACTCTGTCGATACCCCAC
CGAGACCCCATTGGGGCCAATACGCCCGCGTTTCTTCCTTTTCCCCACCCCACCCCCCAAGTTCGGGTGA
AGGCCCAGGGCTCGCAGCCAACGTCGGGGCGGCAGGCCCTGCCATAGCAGATCTGCGAAATCGGATCCAG
CTGAATCTAAGTGGATCTGCGATCGCTCCGGTGCCCGTCAGTGGGCAGAGCGCACATCGCCCACAGTCCC
CGAGAAGTTGGGGGGAGGGGTCGGCAATTGAACGGGTGCCTAGAGAAGGTGGCGCGGGGTAAACTGGGAA
AGTGATGTCGTGTACTGGCTCCGCCTTTTTCCCGAGGGTGGGGGAGAACCGTATATAAGTGCAGTAGTCG
CCGTGAACGTTCTTTTTCGCAACGGGTTTGCCGCCAGAACACAGCTGAAGCTTCGAGGGGCTCGCATCTC
TCCTTCACGCGCCCGCCGCCCTACCTGAGGCCGCCATCCACGCCGGTTGAGTCGCGTTCTGCCGCCTCCC
GCCTGTGGTGCCTCCTGAACTGCGTCCGCCGTCTAGGTAAGTTTAAAGCTCAGGTCGAGACCGGGCCTTT
GTCCGGCGCTCCCTTGGAGCCTACCTAGACTCAGCCGGCTCTCCACGCTTTGCCTGACCCTGCTTGCTCA
ACTCTACGTCTTTGTTTCGTTTTCTGTTCTGCGCCGTTACAGATCTAAGCTGTGACCGGCGCCTACTCTA
GAGCCGCCATGTCTAGACTGGACAAGAGCAAAGTCATAAACTCTGCTCTGGAATTACTCAATGGAGTCGG
TATCGAAGGCCTGACGACAAGGAAACTCGCTCAAAAGCTGGGAGTTGAGCAGCCTACCCTGTACTGGCAC
GTGAAGAACAAGCGGGCCCTGCTCGATGCCCTGCCAATCGAGATGCTGGACAGGCATCATACCCACTCCT
GCCCCCTGGAAGGCGAGTCATGGCAAGACTTTCTGCGGAACAACGCCAAGTCATACCGCTGTGCTCTCCT
CTCACATCGCGACGGGGCTAAAGTGCATCTCGGCACCCGCCCAACAGAGAAACAGTACGAAACCCTGGAA
AATCAGCTCGCGTTCCTGTGTCAGCAAGGCTTCTCCCTGGAGAACGCACTGTACGCTCTGTCCGCCGTGG
GCCACTTTACACTGGGCTGCGTATTGGAGGAACAGGAGCATCAAGTAGCAAAAGAGGAAAGAGAGACACC
TACCACCGATTCTATGCCCCCACTTCTGAAACAAGCAATTGAGCTGTTCGACCGGCAGGGAGCCGAACCT
GCCTTCCTTTTCGGCCTGGAACTAATCATATGTGGCCTGGAGAAACAGCTAAAGTGCGAAAGCGGCGGGC
CGACCGACGCCCTTGACGATTTTGACTTAGACATGCTCCCAGCCGATGCCCTTGACGACTTTGACCTTGA
TATGCTGCCTGCTGACGCTCTTGACGATTTTGACCTTGACATGCTCCCCGGGGAGGGCAGAGGAAGTCTT
CTAACATGCGGTGACGTGGAGGAGAATCCCGGCCCTATGACCGAGTACAAGCCCACGGTGCGCCTCGCCA
CCCGCGACGACGTCCCCAGGGCCGTACGCACCCTCGCCGCCGCGTTCGCCGACTACCCCGCCACGCGCCA
CACCGTCGATCCGGACCGCCACATCGAGCGGGTCACCGAGCTGCAAGAACTCTTCCTCACGCGCGTCGGG
CTCGACATCGGCAAGGTGTGGGTCGCGGACGACGGCGCCGCGGTGGCGGTCTGGACCACGCCGGAGAGCG
TCGAAGCGGGGGCGGTGTTCGCCGAGATCGGCCCGCGCATGGCCGAGTTGAGCGGTTCCCGGCTGGCCGC
GCAGCAACAGATGGAAGGCCTCCTGGCGCCGCACCGGCCCAAGGAGCCCGCGTGGTTCCTGGCCACCGTC
GGCGTCTCGCCCGACCACCAGGGCAAGGGTCTGGGCAGCGCCGTCGTGCTCCCCGGAGTGGAGGCGGCCG
AGCGCGCCGGGGTGCCCGCCTTCCTGGAGACCTCCGCGCCCCGCAACCTCCCCTTCTACGAGCGGCTCGG
CTTCACCGTCACCGCCGACGTCGAGGTGCCCGAAGGACCGCGCACCTGGTGCATGACCCGCAAGCCCGGT
GCCTGAAATCAACCTCTGGATTACAAAATTTGTGGGTAAACTTGTTTATTGCAGCTTATAATGGTTACAA
ATAAAGCAATAGCATCACAAATTTCACAAATAAAGCATTTTTTTCACTGCATTCTAGTTGTGGTTTGTCC
AAACTCATCAATGTATCTTATCATGTCTGGAATTGACTCAAATGATGTCAATTAGTCTATCAGAAGCTCA
TCTGGTCTCCCTTCCGGGGGACAAGACATCCCTGTTTAATATTTAAACAGCAGTGTTCCCAAACTGGGTT
CTTATATCCCTTGCTCTGGTCAACCAGGTTGCAGGGTTTCCTGTCCTCACAGGAACGAAGTCCCTAAAGA
AACAGTGGCAGCCAGGTTTAGCCCCGGAATTGACTGGATTCCTTTTTTAGGGCCCATTGGTATGGCTTTT
TCCCCGTATCCCCCCAGGTGTCTGCAGGCTCAAAGAGCAGCGAGAAGCGTTCAGAGGAAAGCGATCCCGT
GCCACCTTCCCCGTGCCCGGGCTGTCCCCGCACGCTGCCGGCTCGGGGATGCGGGGGGAGCGCCGGACCG
GAGCGGAGCCCCGGGCGGCTCGCTGCTGCCCCCTAGCGGGGGAGGGACGTAATTACATCCCTGGGGGCTT
TGGGGGGGGGCTGTCCCTGATATCTATAACAAGAAAATATATATATAATAAGTTATCACGTAAGTAGAAC
ATGAAATAACAATATAATTATCGTATGAGTTAAATCTTAAAAGTCACGTAAAAGATAATCATGCGTCATT
TTGACTCACGCGGTCGTTATAGTTCAAAATCAGTGACACTTACCGCATTGACAAGCACGCCTCACGGGAG
CTCCAAGCGGCGACTGAGATGTCCTAAATGCACAGCGACGGATTCGCGCTATTTAGAAAGAGAGAGCAAT
ATTTCAAGAATGCATGCGTCAATTTTACGCAGACTATCTTTCTAGGGTTAATCTAGCTGCATCAGGATCA
TATCGTCGGGTCTTTTTTCCGGCTCAGTCATCGCCCAAGCTGGCGCTATCTGGGCATCGGGGAGGAAGAA
GCCCGTGCCTTTTCCCGCGAGGTTGAAGCGGCATGGAAAGAGTTTGCCGAGGATGACTGCTGCTGCATTG
ACGTTGAGCGAAAACGCACGTTTACCATGATGATTCGGGAAGGTGTGGCCATGCACGCCTTTAACGGTGA
ACTGTTCGTTCAGGCCACCTGGGATACCAGTTCGTCGCGGCTTTTCCGGACACAGTTCCGGATGGTCAGC
CCGAAGCGCATCAGCAACCCGAACAATACCGGCGACAGCCGGAACTGCCGTGCCGGTGTGCAGATTAATG
ACAGCGGTGCGGCGCTGGGATATTACGTCAGCGAGGACGGGTATCCTGGCTGGATGCCGCAGAAATGGAC
ATGGATACCCCGTGAGTTACCCGGCGGGCGCGCTTGGCGTAATCATGGTCATAGCTGTTTCCTGTGTGAA
ATTGTTATCCGCTCACAATTCCACACAACATACGAGCCGGAAGCATAAAGTGTAAAGCCTGGGGTGCCTA
ATGAGTGAGCTAACTCACATTAATTGCGTTGCGCTCACTGCCCGCTTTCCAGTCGGGAAACCTGTCGTGC
CAGCTGCATTAATGAATCGGCCAACGCGCGGGGAGAGGCGGTTTGCGTATTGGGCGCTCTTCCGCTTCCT
CGCTCACTGACTCGCTGCGCTCGGTCGTTCGGCTGCGGCGAGCGGTATCAGCTCACTCAAAGGCGGTAAT
ACGGTTATCCACAGAATCAGGGGATAACGCAGGAAAGAACATGTGAGCAAAAGGCCAGCAAAAGGCCAGG
AACCGTAAAAAGGCCGCGTTGCTGGCGTTTTTCCATAGGCTCCGCCCCCCTGACGAGCATCACAAAAATC
GACGCTCAAGTCAGAGGTGGCGAAACCCGACAGGACTATAAAGATACCAGGCGTTTCCCCCTGGAAGCTC
CCTCGTGCGCTCTCCTGTTCCGACCCTGCCGCTTACCGGATACCTGTCCGCCTTTCTCCCTTCGGGAAGC
GTGGCGCTTTCTCATAGCTCACGCTGTAGGTATCTCAGTTCGGTGTAGGTCGTTCGCTCCAAGCTGGGCT
GTGTGCACGAACCCCCCGTTCAGCCCGACCGCTGCGCCTTATCCGGTAACTATCGTCTTGAGTCCAACCC
GGTAAGACACGACTTATCGCCACTGGCAGCAGCCACTGGTAACAGGATTAGCAGAGCGAGGTATGTAGGC
GGTGCTACAGAGTTCTTGAAGTGGTGGCCTAACTACGGCTACACTAGAAGAACAGTATTTGGTATCTGCG
CTCTGCTGAAGCCAGTTACCTTCGGAAAAAGAGTTGGTAGCTCTTGATCCGGCAAACAAACCACCGCTGG
TAGCGGTGGTTTTTTTGTTTGCAAGCAGCAGATTACGCGCAGAAAAAAAGGATCTCAAGAAGATCCTTTG
ATCTTTTCTACGGGGTCTGACGCTCAGTGGAACGAAAACTCACGTTAAGGGATTTTGGTCATGAGATTAT
CAAAAAGGATCTTCACCTAGATCCTTTTAAATTAAAAATGAAGTTTTAAATCAATCTAAAGTATATATGA
GTAAACTTGGTCTGACAGTTACCAATGCTTAATCAGTGAGGCACCTATCTCAGCGATCTGTCTATTTCGT
TCATCCATAGTTGCCTGACTCCCCGTCGTGTAGATAACTACGATACGGGAGGGCTTACCATCTGGCCCCA
GTGCTGCAATGATACCGCGAGACCCACGCTCACCGGCTCCAGATTTATCAGCAATAAACCAGCCAGCCGG
AAGGGCCGAGCGCAGAAGTGGTCCTGCAACTTTATCCGCCTCCATCCAGTCTATTAATTGTTGCCGGGAA
GCTAGAGTAAGTAGTTCGCCAGTTAATAGTTTGCGCAACGTTGTTGCCATTGCTACAGGCATCGTGGTGT
CACGCTCGTCGTTTGGTATGGCTTCATTCAGCTCCGGTTCCCAACGATCAAGGCGAGTTACATGATCCCC
CATGTTGTGCAAAAAAGCGGTTAGCTCCTTCGGTCCTCCGATCGTTGTCAGAAGTAAGTTGGCCGCAGTG
TTATCACTCATGGTTATGGCAGCACTGCATAATTCTCTTACTGTCATGCCATCCGTAAGATGCTTTTCTG
TGACTGGTGAGTACTCAACCAAGTCATTCTGAGAATAGTGTATGCGGCGACCGAGTTGCTCTTGCCCGGC
GTCAATACGGGATAATACCGCGCCACATAGCAGAACTTTAAAAGTGCTCATCATTGGAAAACGTTCTTCG
GGGCGAAAACTCTCAAGGATCTTACCGCTGTTGAGATCCAGTTCGATGTAACCCACTCGTGCACCCAACT
GATCTTCAGCATCTTTTACTTTCACCAGCGTTTCTGGGTGAGCAAAAACAGGAAGGCAAAATGCCGCAAA
AAAGGGAATAAGGGCGACACGGAAATGTTGAATACTCATACTCTTCCTTTTTCAATATTATTGAAGCATT
TATCAGGGTTATTGTCTCATGAGCGGATACATATTTGAATGTATTTAGAAAAATAAACAAATAGGGGTTC
CGCGCACATTTCCCCGAAAAGTGCCACCTAAATTGTAAGCGTTAATATTTTGTTAAAATTCGCGTTAAAT
TTTTGTTAAATCAGCTCATTTTTTAACCAATAGGCCGAAATCGGCAAAATCCCTTATAAATCAAAAGAAT
AGACCGAGATAGGGT
[37 nt withheld, positions 8766-8802]
AAAGAACGTGGACTCCAACGTCAAAGG
[49 nt withheld, positions 8830-8878]
T
[91 nt withheld, positions 8880-8970]
G
[124 nt withheld, positions 8972-9095]
CCCATTCGCCATTCAGGCTGCGCAACTGTTGGGAAGGGCGATCGGTGCGGGCCTCTTCGCTATTACGCCA
GCTGGCGAAAGGGGGATGTGCTGCAAGGCGATTAAGTTGGGTAACGCCAGGGTTTTCCCAGTCACGACGT
T
